>Addgene plasmid #90873 | RANGAP1 G6.4 gRNA | addgene full sequence | sequence record 183921 | Addgene NGS Result
CCTCTCCCCGCGCGTTGGCCGATTCATTAATGCAGCTGGCACGACAGGTTTCCCGACTGGAAAGCGGGCA
GTGAGCGCAACGCAATTAATGTGAGTTAGCTCACTCATTAGGCACCCCAGGCTTTACACTTTATGCTTCC
GGCTCGTATGTTGTGTGGAATTGTGAGCGGATAACAATTTCACACAGGAAACAGCTATGACCATGATTAC
GCCAAGCGCGCAATTAACCCTCACTAAAGGGAACAAAAGCTGGAGCTGCAAGCTTAATGTAGTCTTATGC
AATACTCTTGTAGTCTTGCAACATGGTAACGATGAGTTAGCAACATGCCTTACAAGGAGAGAAAAAGCAC
CGTGCATGCCGATTGGTGGAAGTAAGGTGGTACGATCGTGCCTTATTAGGAAGGCAACAGACGGGTCTGA
CATGGATTGGACGAACCACTGAATTGCCGCATTGCAGAGATATTGTATTTAAGTGCCTAGCTCGATACAT
AAACGGGTCTCTCTGGTTAGACCAGATCTGAGCCTGGGAGCTCTCTGGCTAACTAGGGAACCCACTGCTT
AAGCCTCAATAAAGCTTGCCTTGAGTGCTTCAAGTAGTGTGTGCCCGTCTGTTGTGTGACTCTGGTAACT
AGAGATCCCTCAGACCCTTTTAGTCAGTGTGGAAAATCTCTAGCAGTGGCGCCCGAACAGGGACTTGAAA
GCGAAAGGGAAACCAGAGGAGCTCTCTCGACGCAGGACTCGGCTTGCTGAAGCGCGCACGGCAAGAGGCG
AGGGGCGGCGACTGGTGAGTACGCCAAAAATTTTGACTAGCGGAGGCTAGAAGGAGAGAGATGGGTGCGA
GAGCGTCAGTATTAAGCGGGGGAGAATTAGATCGCGATGGGAAAAAATTCGGTTAAGGCCAGGGGGAAAG
AAAAAATATAAATTAAAACATATAGTATGGGCAAGCAGGGAGCTAGAACGATTCGCAGTTAATCCTGGCC
TGTTAGAAACATCAGAAGGCTGTAGACAAATACTGGGACAGCTACAACCATCCCTTCAGACAGGATCAGA
AGAACTTAGATCATTATATAATACAGTAGCAACCCTCTATTGTGTGCATCAAAGGATAGAGATAAAAGAC
ACCAAGGAAGCTTTAGACAAGATAGAGGAAGAGCAAAACAAAAGTAAGACCACCGCACAGCAAGCGGCCG
CTGATCTTCAGACCTGGAGGAGGAGATATGAGGGACAATTGGAGAAGTGAATTATATAAATATAAAGTAG
TAAAAATTGAACCATTAGGAGTAGCACCCACCAAGGCAAAGAGAAGAGTGGTGCAGAGAGAAAAAAGAGC
AGTGGGAATAGGAGCTTTGTTCCTTGGGTTCTTGGGAGCAGCAGGAAGCACTATGGGCGCAGCGTCAATG
ACGCTGACGGTACAGGCCAGACAATTATTGTCTGGTATAGTGCAGCAGCAGAACAATTTGCTGAGGGCTA
TTGAGGCGCAACAGCATCTGTTGCAACTCACAGTCTGGGGCATCAAGCAGCTCCAGGCAAGAATCCTGGC
TGTGGAAAGATACCTAAAGGATCAACAGCTCCTGGGGATTTGGGGTTGCTCTGGAAAACTCATTTGCACC
ACTGCTGTGCCTTGGAATGCTAGTTGGAGTAATAAATCTCTGGAACAGATTTGGAATCACACGACCTGGA
TGGAGTGGGACAGAGAAATTAACAATTACACAAGCTTAATACACTCCTTAATTGAAGAATCGCAAAACCA
GCAAGAAAAGAATGAACAAGAATTATTGGAATTAGATAAATGGGCAAGTTTGTGGAATTGGTTTAACATA
ACAAATTGGCTGTGGTATATAAAATTATTCATAATGATAGTAGGAGGCTTGGTAGGTTTAAGAATAGTTT
TTGCTGTACTTTCTATAGTGAATAGAGTTAGGCAGGGATATTCACCATTATCGTTTCAGACCCACCTCCC
AACCCCGAGGGGACCCAGAGAGGGCCTATTTCCCATGATTCCTTCATATTTGCATATACGATACAAGGCT
GTTAGAGAGATAATTAGAATTAATTTGACTGTAAACACAAAGATATTAGTACAAAATACGTGACGTAGAA
AGTAATAATTTCTTGGGTAGTTTGCAGTTTTAAAATTATGTTTTAAAATGGACTATCATATGCTTACCGT
AACTTGAAAGTATTTCGATTTCTTGGCTTTATATATCTTGTGGAAAGGACGAAACACCGCAACTCCGACT
TCTTCTCTAGTTTAAGAGCTATGCTGGAAACAGCATAGCAAGTTTAAATAAGGCTAGTCCGTTATCAACT
TGAAAAAGTGGCACCGAGTCGGTGCTTTTTTTGAATTCTAGATCTTGAGACAAATGGCAGTATTCATCCA
CAATTTTAAAAGAAAAGGGGGGATTGGGGGGTACAGTGCAGGGGAAAGAATAGTAGACATAATAGCAACA
GACATACAAACTAAAGAATTACAAAAACAAATTACAAAAATTCAAAATTTTCGGGTTTATTACAGGGACA
GCAGAGATCCACTTTGGCGCCGGCTCGAGTGGCTCCGGTGCCCGTCAGTGGGCAGAGCGCACATCGCCCA
CAGTCCCCGAGAAGTTGGGGGGAGGGGTCGGCAATTGAACCGGTGCCTAGAGAAGGTGGCGCGGGGTAAA
CTGGGAAAGTGATGTCGTGTACTGGCTCCGCCTTTTTCCCGAGGGTGGGGGAGAACCGTATATAAGTGCA
GTAGTCGCCGTGAACGTTCTTTTTCGCAACGGGTTTGCCGCCAGAACACAGGTGTCGTGACGCGGGATCC
GCCACCATGACCGAGTACAAGCCCACGGTGCGCCTCGCCACCCGCGACGACGTCCCCAGGGCCGTACGCA
CCCTCGCCGCCGCGTTCGCCGACTACCCCGCCACGCGCCACACCGTCGATCCGGACCGCCACATCGAGCG
GGTCACCGAGCTGCAAGAACTCTTCCTCACGCGCGTCGGGCTCGACATCGGCAAGGTGTGGGTCGCGGAC
GACGGCGCCGCGGTGGCGGTCTGGACCACGCCGGAGAGCGTCGAAGCGGGGGCGGTGTTCGCCGAGATCG
GCCCGCGCATGGCCGAGTTGAGCGGTTCCCGGCTGGCCGCGCAGCAACAGATGGAAGGCCTCCTGGCGCC
GCACCGGCCCAAGGAGCCCGCGTGGTTCCTGGCCACCGTCGGAGTCTCGCCCGACCACCAGGGCAAGGGT
CTGGGCAGCGCCGTCGTGCTCCCCGGAGTGGAGGCGGCCGAGCGCGCCGGGGTGCCCGCCTTCCTGGAGA
CCTCCGCGCCCCGCAACCTCCCCTTCTACGAGCGGCTCGGCTTCACCGTCACCGCCGACGTCGAGGTGCC
CGAAGGACCGCGCACCTGGTGCATGACCCGCAAGCCCGGTGCCTGAACGCGTTAAGTCGACAATCAACCT
CTGGATTACAAAATTTGTGAAAGATTGACTGGTATTCTTAACTATGTTGCTCCTTTTACGCTATGTGGAT
ACGCTGCTTTAATGCCTTTGTATCATGCTATTGCTTCCCGTATGGCTTTCATTTTCTCCTCCTTGTATAA
ATCCTGGTTGCTGTCTCTTTATGAGGAGTTGTGGCCCGTTGTCAGGCAACGTGGCGTGGTGTGCACTGTG
TTTGCTGACGCAACCCCCACTGGTTGGGGCATTGCCACCACCTGTCAGCTCCTTTCCGGGACTTTCGCTT
TCCCCCTCCCTATTGCCACGGCGGAACTCATCGCCGCCTGCCTTGCCCGCTGCTGGACAGGGGCTCGGCT
GTTGGGCACTGACAATTCCGTGGTGTTGTCGGGGAAATCATCGTCCTTTCCTTGGCTGCTCGCCTGTGTT
GCCACCTGGATTCTGCGCGGGACGTCCTTCTGCTACGTCCCTTCGGCCCTCAATCCAGCGGACCTTCCTT
CCCGCGGCCTGCTGCCGGCTCTGCGGCCTCTTCCGCGTCTTCGCCTTCGCCCTCAGACGAGTCGGATCTC
CCTTTGGGCCGCCTCCCCGCGTCGACTTTAAGACCAATGACTTACAAGGCAGCTGTAGATCTTAGCCACT
TTTTAAAAGAAAAGGGGGGACTGGAAGGGCTAATTCACTCCCAACGAAGACAAGATCTGCTTTTTGCTTG
TACTGGGTCTCTCTGGTTAGACCAGATCTGAGCCTGGGAGCTCTCTGGCTAACTAGGGAACCCACTGCTT
AAGCCTCAATAAAGCTTGCCTTGAGTGCTTCAAGTAGTGTGTGCCCGTCTGTTGTGTGACTCTGGTAACT
AGAGATCCCTCAGACCCTTTTAGTCAGTGTGGAAAATCTCTAGCAGTACGTATAGTAGTTCATGTCATCT
TATTATTCAGTATTTATAACTTGCAAAGAAATGAATATCAGAGAGTGAGAGGAACTTGTTTATTGCAGCT
TATAATGGTTACAAATAAAGCAATAGCATCACAAATTTCACAAATAAAGCATTTTTTTCACTGCATTCTA
GTTGTGGTTTGTCCAAACTCATCAATGTATCTTATCATGTCTGGCTCTAGCTATCCCGCCCCTAACTCCG
CCCATCCCGCCCCTAACTCCGCCCAGTTCCGCCCATTCTCCGCCCCATGGCTGACTAATTTTTTTTATTT
ATGCAGAGGCCGAGGCCGCCTCGGCCTCTGAGCTATTCCAGAAGTAGTGAGGAGGCTTTTTTGGAGGCCT
AGGGACGTACCCAATTCGCCCTATAGTGAGTCGTATTACGCGCGCTCACTGGCCGTCGTTTTACAACGTC
GTGACTGGGAAAACCCTGGCGTTACCCAACTTAATCGCCTTGCAGCACATCCCCCTTTCGCCAGCTGGCG
TAATAGCGAAGAGGCCCGCACCGATCGCCCTTCCCAACAGTTGCGCAGCCTGAATGGCGAATGGG
[124 nt withheld, positions 4896-5019]
C
[91 nt withheld, positions 5021-5111]
A
[49 nt withheld, positions 5113-5161]
CCTTTGACGTTGGAGTCCACGTTCTTT
[37 nt withheld, positions 5189-5225]
ACCCTATCTCGGTCTATTCTTTTGATTTATAAGGGATTTTGCCGATTTCGGCCTATTGGTTAAAAAATGA
GCTGATTTAACAAAAATTTAACGCGAATTTTAACAAAATATTAACGCTTACAATTTAGGTGGCACTTTTC
GGGGAAATGTGCGCGGAACCCCTATTTGTTTATTTTTCTAAATACATTCAAATATGTATCCGCTCATGAG
ACAATAACCCTGATAAATGCTTCAATAATATTGAAAAAGGAAGAGTATGAGTATTCAACATTTCCGTGTC
GCCCTTATTCCCTTTTTTGCGGCATTTTGCCTTCCTGTTTTTGCTCACCCAGAAACGCTGGTGAAAGTAA
AAGATGCTGAAGATCAGTTGGGTGCACGAGTGGGTTACATCGAACTGGATCTCAACAGCGGTAAGATCCT
TGAGAGTTTTCGCCCCGAAGAACGTTTTCCAATGATGAGCACTTTTAAAGTTCTGCTATGTGGCGCGGTA
TTATCCCGTATTGACGCCGGGCAAGAGCAACTCGGTCGCCGCATACACTATTCTCAGAATGACTTGGTTG
AGTACTCACCAGTCACAGAAAAGCATCTTACGGATGGCATGACAGTAAGAGAATTATGCAGTGCTGCCAT
AACCATGAGTGATAACACTGCGGCCAACTTACTTCTGACAACGATCGGAGGACCGAAGGAGCTAACCGCT
TTTTTGCACAACATGGGGGATCATGTAACTCGCCTTGATCGTTGGGAACCGGAGCTGAATGAAGCCATAC
CAAACGACGAGCGTGACACCACGATGCCTGTAGCAATGGCAACAACGTTGCGCAAACTATTAACTGGCGA
ACTACTTACTCTAGCTTCCCGGCAACAATTAATAGACTGGATGGAGGCGGATAAAGTTGCAGGACCACTT
CTGCGCTCGGCCCTTCCGGCTGGCTGGTTTATTGCTGATAAATCTGGAGCCGGTGAGCGTGGGTCTCGCG
GTATCATTGCAGCACTGGGGCCAGATGGTAAGCCCTCCCGTATCGTAGTTATCTACACGACGGGGAGTCA
GGCAACTATGGATGAACGAAATAGACAGATCGCTGAGATAGGTGCCTCACTGATTAAGCATTGGTAACTG
TCAGACCAAGTTTACTCATATATACTTTAGATTGATTTAAAACTTCATTTTTAATTTAAAAGGATCTAGG
TGAAGATCCTTTTTGATAATCTCATGACCAAAATCCCTTAACGTGAGTTTTCGTTCCACTGAGCGTCAGA
CCCCGTAGAAAAGATCAAAGGATCTTCTTGAGATCCTTTTTTTCTGCGCGTAATCTGCTGCTTGCAAACA
AAAAAACCACCGCTACCAGCGGTGGTTTGTTTGCCGGATCAAGAGCTACCAACTCTTTTTCCGAAGGTAA
CTGGCTTCAGCAGAGCGCAGATACCAAATACTGTTCTTCTAGTGTAGCCGTAGTTAGGCCACCACTTCAA
GAACTCTGTAGCACCGCCTACATACCTCGCTCTGCTAATCCTGTTACCAGTGGCTGCTGCCAGTGGCGAT
AAGTCGTGTCTTACCGGGTTGGACTCAAGACGATAGTTACCGGATAAGGCGCAGCGGTCGGGCTGAACGG
GGGGTTCGTGCACACAGCCCAGCTTGGAGCGAACGACCTACACCGAACTGAGATACCTACAGCGTGAGCT
ATGAGAAAGCGCCACGCTTCCCGAAGGGAGAAAGGCGGACAGGTATCCGGTAAGCGGCAGGGTCGGAACA
GGAGAGCGCACGAGGGAGCTTCCAGGGGGAAACGCCTGGTATCTTTATAGTCCTGTCGGGTTTCGCCACC
TCTGACTTGAGCGTCGATTTTTGTGATGCTCGTCAGGGGGGCGGAGCCTATGGAAAAACGCCAGCAACGC
GGCCTTTTTACGGTTCCTGGCCTTTTGCTGGCCTTTTGCTCACATGTTCTTTCCTGCGTTATCCCCTGAT
TCTGTGGATAACCGTATTACCGCCTTTGAGTGAGCTGATACCGCTCGCCGCAGCCGAACGACCGAGCGCA
GCGAGTCAGTGAGCGAGGAAGCGGAAGAGCGCCCAATACGCAAACCG
Features (pLannotate 1.2.2; 27 found; start..end, strand, type, name):
     87..108     +  protein_bind   CAP binding site: CAP binding activates transcription in the presence of cAMP. E. coli catabolite activator protein
    123..153     +  promoter       lac promoter: promoter for the E. coli lac operon
    161..177     +  protein_bind   lac operator: The lac repressor binds to the lac operator to inhibit transcription in E. coli. This inhibition can be relieved by adding lactose or isopropyl-β-D-thiogalactopyranoside (IPTG). lac repressor encoded by lacI
    222..240     +  promoter       T3 promoter: promoter for bacteriophage T3 RNA polymerase
    268..494     +  promoter       RSV promoter: Rous sarcoma virus enhancer/promoter
    495..675     +  LTR            5' LTR (truncated): truncated 5' long terminal repeat (LTR) from HIV-1
    722..847     +  misc_feature   HIV-1 Ψ: packaging signal of human immunodeficiency virus type 1
    831..1194    +  CDS            HIV-1 gag (fragment): gag protein from human immunodeficiency virus 1; gag
   1340..1573    +  misc_feature   RRE: The Rev response element (RRE) of HIV-1 allows for Rev-dependent mRNA export from the nucleus to the cytoplasm.
   1950..1976    +  CDS            Rev (fragment): human immunodeficiency virus 1 (HIV-1) Rev protein; rev; enhances nuclear export of unspliced and incompletely spliced viral mRNAs
   1980..2220    +  promoter       U6 promoter: RNA polymerase III promoter for human U6 snRNA
   2268..2335    +  misc_RNA       tracrRNA (fragment): trans-activating CRISPR RNA for the Streptococcus pyogenes CRISPR/Cas9 system
   2384..2501    +  misc_feature   cPPT/CTS: central polypurine tract and central termination sequence of HIV-1
   2570..2781    +  promoter       EF-1α core promoter: core promoter for human elongation factor EF-1α
   2807..3406    +  CDS            PuroR (fragment): puromycin N-acetyltransferase; pac from Streptomyces; confers resistance to puromycin
   3422..4010    +  misc_feature   WPRE: woodchuck hepatitis virus posttranscriptional regulatory element
   4061..4080    +  misc_feature   cPPT/CTS (fragment): central polypurine tract and central termination sequence of HIV-1
   4082..4315    +  LTR            3' LTR (ΔU3): self-inactivating 3' long terminal repeat (LTR) from HIV-1
   4393..4514    +  polyA_signal   SV40 poly(A) signal: SV40 polyadenylation signal
   4554..4689    +  rep_origin     SV40 ori: SV40 origin of replication
   4710..4728    -  promoter       T7 promoter: promoter for bacteriophage T7 RNA polymerase
   4736..4891    +  CDS            lacZα (fragment): LacZα fragment of β-galactosidase; lacZ fragment
   4896..5324    +  rep_origin     f1 ori (sequence partly withheld): f1 bacteriophage origin of replication; arrow indicates direction of (+) strand synthesis
   5377..5481    +  promoter       AmpR promoter: bla
   5482..6342    +  CDS            AmpR: β-lactamase; bla; confers resistance to ampicillin, carbenicillin, and related antibiotics
   6513..7101    +  rep_origin     ori: high-copy-number ColE1/pMB1/pBR322/pUC origin of replication
   7284..74      +  CDS            lacI (fragment) (across the origin): lac repressor; lacI; The lac repressor binds to the lac operator to inhibit transcription in E. coli. This inhibition can be relieved by adding lactose or isopropyl-β-D-thiogalactopyranoside (IPTG).
