[The description below was written by a language model from this plasmid's Addgene catalogue record and pLannotate feature annotations shown in this document.]
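Description:
RANGAP1 G6.4 gRNA is a third-generation lentiviral CRISPR guide plasmid built on the pLenti-sgRNA backbone, carrying a single guide RNA directed against human RANGAP1. It is propagated in E. coli through a high-copy ColE1/pUC-type origin with ampicillin selection (AmpR), and the backbone also carries an f1 origin, an SV40 origin and remnants of lac/lacZα cloning-vector sequence. The catalogue lists the empty backbone as 9,151 bp, whereas the sequenced record is 7,302 nt. This would fit loss of a stuffer fragment when the guide was cloned, though the record does not say so.

The viral portion uses an RSV promoter fused to a truncated HIV-1 5' LTR, making genomic RNA production Tat-independent. This is followed by the Ψ packaging signal with a gag fragment, the Rev response element for nuclear export of the unspliced transcript, a cPPT/CTS element, WPRE to boost transcript expression, and a self-inactivating ΔU3 3' LTR with a downstream SV40 polyadenylation signal. Within this frame sit two expression units. In the first, a human U6 RNA polymerase III promoter drives the RANGAP1 spacer, inserted between BsmBI sites that were destroyed by cloning, fused to the Streptococcus pyogenes guide scaffold. In the second, an EF-1α core promoter drives puromycin N-acetyltransferase for selection of transduced mammalian cells.

No Cas9 is encoded, so the nuclease must be supplied separately, for example by a Cas9-expressing cell line. The plasmid belongs to a series of guides used to generate knockouts of cell-cycle genes in human cells, here disrupting RANGAP1 for analysis of the resulting cell-cycle phenotypes.
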