Addgene plasmid #90873: RANGAP1 G6.4 gRNA
Purpose: 3rd generation lentiviral gRNA plasmid targeting human RANGAP1
Depositing lab: Iain Cheeseman. Depositing organization: Whitehead Institute for Biomedical Research. Publication: Large-Scale Analysis of CRISPR/Cas9 Cell-Cycle Knockouts Reveals the Diversity of p53-Dependent Responses to Cell-Cycle Defects. McKinley KL, Cheeseman IM. Dev Cell. 2017 Feb 27;40(4):405-420.e2. doi: 10.1016/j.devcel.2017.01.012. Epub 2017 Feb 16. PubMed 28216383.
Backbone
  Vector backbone: pLenti-sgRNA
  Backbone manufacturer: Eric Lander & David Sabatini labs (Addgene plasmid #71409)
  Backbone size w/o insert (bp): 9151
  Vector type: Lentiviral, CRISPR
  Selectable markers: Puromycin
Growth in bacteria
  Bacterial resistance: Ampicillin, 100 μg/mL
  Growth temperature: 37°C
  Growth strain: NEB Stable
  Copy number: Unknown
Gene/Insert
  Gene/Insert name: RANGAP1 (Guide Designation G6.4) (alt name: pKMKO series)
  gRNA/shRNA sequence: CACCgCAACTCCGACTTCTTCTCTA
  Species: H. sapiens (human)
  Promoter: U6
  Cloning method: Restriction Enzyme; 5′ cloning site BsmBI (destroyed during cloning); 3′ cloning site BsmBI (destroyed during cloning)
  Sequencing primers: 5′ hU6-F (5'-GAGGGCCTATTTCCCATGATT-3'); 3′ EF1a-R (5'-CACGGCGACTACTGCACTTA-3')
Terms and licenses: Academic/Nonprofit Terms; Industry Terms: Not Available to Industry
Depositor comments: Please note that gRNA target sequence listed is not strictly the 20nt spacer sequence, but also contains the 5' BsmBI overhang. For more information about knockout human cell lines generated using this plasmid, please see http://cellcycleknockouts.wi.mit.edu/ .
How to cite: RANGAP1 G6.4 gRNA was a gift from Iain Cheeseman (Addgene plasmid # 90873 ; http://n2t.net/addgene:90873 ; RRID:Addgene_90873)
